>Addgene plasmid #34824 | pQTEV-MAP1LC3A | depositor full sequence | sequence record 41900 | Author sequence
CTCGAGAAATCATAAAAAATTTATTTGCTTTGTGAGCGGATAACAATTATAATAGATTCAATTGTGAGCG
GATAACAATTTCACACAGAATTCATTAAAGAGGAGAAATTAACTATGAAACATCACCATCACCATCACCA
TAGCGATTACGACATCCCCACTACTGAGAATCTTTATTTTCAGGGATCCCCCTCAGACCGGCCTTTCAAG
CAGCGGCGGAGCTTCGCCGACCGCTGTAAGGAGGTACAGCAGATCCGCGACCAGCACCCCAGCAAAATCC
CGGTGATCATCGAGCGCTACAAGGGTGAGAAGCAGCTGCCCGTCCTGGACAAGACCAAGTTTTTGGTCCC
GGACCATGTCAACATGAGCGAGTTGGTCAAGATCATCCGGCGCCGCCTGCAGCTGAACCCCACGCAGGCC
TTCTTCCTGCTGGTGAACCAGCACAGCATGGTGAGTGTGTCCACGCCCATCGCGGACATCTACGAGCAGG
AGAAAGACGAGGACGGCTTCCTCTATATGGTCTACGCCTCCCAGGAAACCTTCGGCTTCTGAGCGGCCGC
TCGACCTGCAGCCAAGCTTAATTAGCTGAGCTTGGACTCCTGTTGATAGATCCAGTAATGACCTCAGAAC
TCCATCTGGATTTGTTCAGAACGCTCGGTTGCCGCCGGGCGTTTTTTATTGGTGAGAATCCAAGCTAGCT
TGGCGAGATTTTCAGGAGCTAAGGAAGCTAAAATGGAGAAAAAAATCACTGGATATACCACCGTTGATAT
ATCCCAATGGCATCGTAAAGAACATTTTGAGGCATTTCAGTCAGTTGCTCAATGTACCTATAACCAGACC
GTTCAGCTGGATATTACGGCCTTTTTAAAGACCGTAAAGAAAAATAAGCACAAGTTTTATCCGGCCTTTA
TTCACATTCTTGCCCGCCTGATGAATGCTCATCCGGAATTTCGTATGGCAATGAAAGACGGTGAGCTGGT
GATATGGGATAGTGTTCACCCTTGTTACACCGTTTTCCATGAGCAAACTGAAACGTTTTCATCGCTCTGG
AGTGAATACCACGACGATTTCCGGCAGTTTCTACACATATATTCGCAAGATGTGGCGTGTTACGGTGAAA
ACCTGGCCTATTTCCCTAAAGGGTTTATTGAGAATATGTTTTTCGTCTCAGCCAATCCCTGGGTGAGTTT
CACCAGTTTTGATTTAAACGTGGCCAATATGGACAACTTCTTCGCCCCCGTTTTCACCATGGGCAAATAT
TATACGCAAGGCGACAAGGTGCTGATGCCGCTGGCGATTCAGGTTCATCATGCCGTTTGTGATGGCTTCC
ATGTCGGCAGAATGCTTAATGAATTACAACAGTACTGCGATGAGTGGCAGGGCGGGGCGTAATTTTTTTA
AGGCAGTTATTGGTGCCCTTAAACGCCTGGGGTAATGACTCTCTAGCTTGAGGCATCAAATAAAACGAAA
GGCTCAGTCGAAAGACTGGGCCTTTCGTTTTATCTGTTGTTTGTCGGTGAACGCTCTCCTGAGTAGGACA
AATCCGCCCTCTAGATTACGTGCAGTCGATGATAAGCTGTCAAACATGAGAATTGTGCCTAATGAGTGAG
CTAACTTACATTAATTGCGTTGCGCTCACTGCCCGCTTTCCAGTCGGGAAACCTGTCGTGCCAGCTGCAT
TAATGAATCGGCCAACGCGCGGGGAGAGGCGGTTTGCGTATTGGGCGCCAGGGTGGTTTTTCTTTTCACC
AGTGAGACGGGCAACAGCTGATTGCCCTTCACCGCCTGGCCCTGAGAGAGTTGCAGCAAGCGGTCCACGC
TGGTTTGCCCCAGCAGGCGAAAATCCTGTTTGATGGTGGTTAACGGCGGGATATAACATGAGCTGTCTTC
GGTATCGTCGTATCCCACTACCGAGATATCCGCACCAACGCGCAGCCCGGACTCGGTAATGGCGCGCATT
GCGCCCAGCGCCATCTGATCGTTGGCAACCAGCATCGCAGTGGGAACGATGCCCTCATTCAGCATTTGCA
TGGTTTGTTGAAAACCGGACATGGCACTCCAGTCGCCTTCCCGTTCCGCTATCGGCTGAATTTGATTGCG
AGTGAGATATTTATGCCAGCCAGCCAGACGCAGACGCGCCGAGACAGAACTTAATGGGCCCGCTAACAGC
GCGATTTGCTGGTGACCCAATGCGACCAGATGCTCCACGCCCAGTCGCGTACCGTCTTCATGGGAGAAAA
TAATACTGTTGATGGGTGTCTGGTCAGAGACATCAAGAAATAACGCCGGAACATTAGTGCAGGCAGCTTC
CACAGCAATGGCATCCTGGTCATCCAGCGGATAGTTAATGATCAGCCCACTGACGCGTTGCGCGAGAAGA
TTGTGCACCGCCGCTTTACAGGCTTCGACGCCGCTTCGTTCTACCATCGACACCACCACGCTGGCACCCA
GTTGATCGGCGCGAGATTTAATCGCCGCGACAATTTGCGACGGCGCGTGCAGGGCCAGACTGGAGGTGGC
AACGCCAATCAGCAACGACTGTTTGCCCGCCAGTTGTTGTGCCACGCGGTTGGGAATGTAATTCAGCTCC
GCCATCGCCGCTTCCACTTTTTCCCGCGTTTTCGCAGAAACGTGGCTGGCCTGGTTCACCACGCGGGAAA
CGGTCTGATAAGAGACACCGGCATACTCTGCGACATCGTATAACGTTACTGGTTTCACATTCACCACCCT
GAATTGACTCTCTTCCGGGCGCTATCATGCCATACCGCGAAAGGTTTTGCACCATTCGATGGTGTCGGAA
TTTCGGGCAGCGTTGGGTCCTGGCCACGGGTGCGCATGATCTAGAGCTGCCTCGCGCGTTTCGGTGATGA
CGGTGAAAACCTCTGACACATGCAGCTCCCGGAGACGGTCACAGCTTGTCTGTAAGCGGATGCCGGGAGC
AGACAAGCCCGTCAGGGCGCGTCAGCGGGTGTTGGCGGGTGTCGGGGCGCAGCCATGACCCAGTCACGTA
GCGATAGCGGAGTGTATACTGGCTTAACTATGCGGCATCAGAGCAGATTGTACTGAGAGTGCACCACATG
CGGTGTGAAATACCGCACAGATGCGTAAGGAGAAAATACCGCATCAGGCGCTCTTCCGCTTCCTCGCTCA
CTGACTCGCTGCGCTCGGTCGTTCGGCTGCGGCGAGCGGTATCAGCTCACTCAAAGGCGGTAATACGGTT
ATCCACAGAATCAGGGGATAACGCAGGAAAGAACATGTGAGCAAAAGGCCAGCAAAAGGCCAGGAACCGT
AAAAAGGCCGCGTTGCTGGCGTTTTTCCATAGGCTCCGCCCCCCTGACGAGCATCACAAAAATCGACGCT
CAAGTCAGAGGTGGCGAAACCCGACAGGACTATAAAGATACCAGGCGTTTCCCCCTGGAAGCTCCCTCGT
GCGCTCTCCTGTTCCGACCCTGCCGCTTACCGGATACCTGTCCGCCTTTCTCCCTTCGGGAAGCGTGGCG
CTTTCTCATAGCTCACGCTGTAGGTATCTCAGTTCGGTGTAGGTCGTTCGCTCCAAGCTGGGCTGTGTGC
ACGAACCCCCCGTTCAGCCCGACCGCTGCGCCTTATCCGGTAACTATCGTCTTGAGTCCAACCCGGTAAG
ACACGACTTATCGCCACTGGCAGCAGCCACTGGTAACAGGATTAGCAGAGCGAGGTATGTAGGCGGTGCT
ACAGAGTTCTTGAAGTGGTGGCCTAACTACGGCTACACTAGAAGGACAGTATTTGGTATCTGCGCTCTGC
TGAAGCCAGTTACCTTCGGAAAAAGAGTTGGTAGCTCTTGATCCGGCAAACAAACCACCGCTGGTAGCGG
TGGTTTTTTTGTTTGCAAGCAGCAGATTACGCGCAGAAAAAAAGGATCTCAAGAAGATCCTTTGATCTTT
TCTACGGGGTCTGACGCTCAGTGGAACGAAAACTCACGTTAAGGGATTTTGGTCATGAGATTATCAAAAA
GGATCTTCACCTAGATCCTTTTAAATTAAAAATGAAGTTTTAAATCAATCTAAAGTATATATGAGTAAAC
TTGGTCTGACAGTTACCAATGCTTAATCAGTGAGGCACCTATCTCAGCGATCTGTCTATTTCGTTCATCC
ATAGTTGCCTGACTCCCCGTCGTGTAGATAACTACGATACGGGAGGGCTTACCATCTGGCCCCAGTGCTG
CAATGATACCGCGAGACCCACGCTCACCGGCTCCAGATTTATCAGCAATAAACCAGCCAGCCGGAAGGGC
CGAGCGCAGAAGTGGTCCTGCAACTTTATCCGCCTCCATCCAGTCTATTAATTGTTGCCGGGAAGCTAGA
GTAAGTAGTTCGCCAGTTAATAGTTTGCGCAACGTTGTTGCCATTGCTACAGGCATCGTGGTGTCACGCT
CGTCGTTTGGTATGGCTTCATTCAGCTCCGGTTCCCAACGATCAAGGCGAGTTACATGATCCCCCATGTT
GTGCAAAAAAGCGGTTAGCTCCTTCGGTCCTCCGATCGTTGTCAGAAGTAAGTTGGCCGCAGTGTTATCA
CTCATGGTTATGGCAGCACTGCATAATTCTCTTACTGTCATGCCATCCGTAAGATGCTTTTCTGTGACTG
GTGAGTACTCAACCAAGTCATTCTGAGAATAGTGTATGCGGCGACCGAGTTGCTCTTGCCCGGCGTCAAT
ACGGGATAATACCGCGCCACATAGCAGAACTTTAAAAGTGCTCATCATTGGAAAACGTTCTTCGGGGCGA
AAACTCTCAAGGATCTTACCGCTGTTGAGATCCAGTTCGATGTAACCCACTCGTGCACCCAACTGATCTT
CAGCATCTTTTACTTTCACCAGCGTTTCTGGGTGAGCAAAAACAGGAAGGCAAAATGCCGCAAAAAAGGG
AATAAGGGCGACACGGAAATGTTGAATACTCATACTCTTCCTTTTTCAATATTATTGAAGCATTTATCAG
GGTTATTGTCTCATGAGCGGATACATATTTGAATGTATTTAGAAAAATAAACAAATAGGGGTTCCGCGCA
CATTTCCCCGAAAAGTGCCACCTGACGTCTAAGAAACCATTATTATCATGACATTAACCTATAAAAATAG
GCGTATCACGAGGCCCTTTCGTCTTCAC
Features (pLannotate 1.2.2; 18 found; start..end, strand, type, name):
     10..54      +  promoter       T5 promoter: bacteriophage T5 promoter for E. coli RNA polymerase, with embedded lac operator
     62..78      +  protein_bind   lac operator: The lac repressor binds to the lac operator to inhibit transcription in E. coli. This inhibition can be relieved by adding lactose or isopropyl-β-D-thiogalactopyranoside (IPTG). lac repressor encoded by lacI
    121..141     +  CDS            7xHis: 6xHis affinity tag
    165..185     +  CDS            capTEV™ (fragment): composite tag for in vivo biotinylation, TEV protease cleavage, and 6xHis tagging
    190..549     +  CDS            LC3A: human LC3 protein; MAP1LC3A; Atg8 family member found on autophagosomes
    595..689     +  terminator     lambda t0 terminator: transcription terminator from phage lambda
    704..732     +  promoter       cat promoter (fragment): promoter of the E. coli cat gene encoding chloramphenicol acetyltransferase
    733..1389    +  CDS            cat: CAT_ECOLX - Experimental evidence at protein level: Swiss-Prot protein existence level 1. This enzyme is an effector of chloramphenicol resistance in bacteria. From Escherichia coli. This protein is used as a marker in many commonly used cloning vectors, such as pACYC184.
   1457..1543    +  terminator     rrnB T1 terminator: Escherichia coli rrnB; transcription terminator T1 from the E. coli rrnB gene
   1566..1583    -  promoter       tet promoter (fragment): E. coli promoter for tetracycline efflux protein gene
   1602..1623    -  protein_bind   CAP binding site: CAP binding activates transcription in the presence of cAMP. E. coli catabolite activator protein
   1636..2718    -  CDS            lacI: lac repressor; lacI; The lac repressor binds to the lac operator to inhibit transcription in E. coli. This inhibition can be relieved by adding lactose or isopropyl-β-D-thiogalactopyranoside (IPTG).
   2719..2796    -  promoter       lacIq promoter: lacI (mutant); In the lacIq allele, a single base change in the promoter boosts expression of the lacI gene about 10-fold.
   2845..2886    +  CDS            rop (fragment): Rop protein, which maintains plasmids at low copy number; rop
   2988..3128    +  misc_feature   bom: basis of mobility region from pBR322
   3314..3902    -  rep_origin     ori: high-copy-number ColE1/pMB1/pBR322/pUC origin of replication
   4073..4933    -  CDS            AmpR: β-lactamase; bla; confers resistance to ampicillin, carbenicillin, and related antibiotics
   4934..5038    -  promoter       AmpR promoter: bla
