[The description below was written by a language model from this plasmid's Addgene catalogue record and pLannotate feature annotations shown in this document.]
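Description:
pQTEV-MAP1LC3A is a bacterial expression plasmid for producing human microtubule-associated protein 1 light chain 3 alpha (MAP1LC3A, also called LC3A), an Atg8-family protein associated with autophagosomes. It is built on pQTEV, a derivative of the Qiagen pQE-2 vector, and the full depositor sequence is about 5.1 kb. The plasmid replicates in E. coli from a ColE1/pMB1-type origin, with a pBR322 bom region and a rop fragment nearby, and is selected with ampicillin through the β-lactamase gene. A cat coding sequence with a partial cat promoter is also annotated, but the depositor notes that this chloramphenicol resistance sequence is inactive.

Expression is driven by the bacteriophage T5 promoter, which is recognised by E. coli RNA polymerase and is controlled by lac operator sequences. The plasmid carries its own lacI gene under the stronger lacIq promoter, so transcription is repressed until IPTG is added. The open reading frame begins with an N-terminal histidine tag for metal-affinity purification, followed by a TEV protease recognition site that allows the tag to be removed, and then the LC3A coding sequence, cloned between BamHI and NotI sites that both remain intact. The lambda t0 terminator lies downstream of the insert, and an rrnB T1 terminator follows the cat region.

The clone is supplied in the Rosetta strain, which also harbours a separate chloramphenicol-resistant plasmid, pRARE, supplying rare tRNAs to improve expression of human sequences. The construct belongs to a public catalogue of human protein expression clones generated for structural genomics, and it is suited to recombinant production and purification of LC3A.
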