Addgene plasmid #34824: pQTEV-MAP1LC3A
Depositing lab: Konrad Buessow. Depositing organization: Max Planck Institute for Molecular Genetics. Publication: Structural genomics of human proteins--target selection and generation of a public catalogue of expression clones. Bussow K, Scheich C, Sievert V, Harttig U, Schultz J, Simon B, Bork P, Lehrach H, Heinemann U. Microb Cell Fact. 2005 Jul 5;4:21. doi: 10.1186/1475-2859-4-21. PubMed 15998469.
Backbone
  Vector backbone: pQTEV
  Backbone size w/o insert (bp): 4700
  Vector type: Bacterial Expression
Growth in bacteria
  Bacterial resistance: Ampicillin, 100 μg/mL
  Growth temperature: 37°C
  Growth strain: Rosetta
  Copy number: Unknown
Gene/Insert
  Gene/Insert name: microtubule-associated protein 1 light chain 3 alpha (alt names: MAP1LC3A; PSFEp250E106; DKFZp761L0515)
  Species: H. sapiens (human)
  Insert size (bp): 438
  GenBank ID: CAD38714 DQ000584
  Entrez Gene: MAP1LC3A (a.k.a. ATG8E, LC3, LC3A, MAP1ALC3, MAP1BLC3)
  Tag / fusion protein: His (N terminal on backbone); TEV (N terminal on backbone)
  Cloning method: Restriction Enzyme; 5′ cloning site BamHI (not destroyed); 3′ cloning site NotI (not destroyed)
  Sequencing primers: 5′ TGAGCGGATAACAATTTCACACAG; 3′ GGCAACCGAGCGTTCTGAAC
Terms and licenses: Academic/Nonprofit Terms; Industry Terms: Not Available to Industry
Depositor comments: The vector pQTEV is derived from Qiagen pQE-2 and contains an inactive chloramphenicol resistance gene sequence. The Rosetta bacterial strain contains an additional plasmid. The second plasmid, pRARE, provides rare tRNAs for overexpression of recombinant proteins. It has 4694 bp and is chloramphenicol resistence.
How to cite: pQTEV-MAP1LC3A was a gift from Konrad Buessow (Addgene plasmid # 34824 ; http://n2t.net/addgene:34824 ; RRID:Addgene_34824)
