>Addgene plasmid #34824 | pQTEV-MAP1LC3A | addgene partial sequence | sequence record 61179 | pQE-Fwd 5'-CCCGAAAAGTGCCACCTG-3'
AAATAGGCGTATCACGAGGCCCTTTCGTCTTCACCTCGAGAAATCATAAAAAATTTATTTGCTTTGTGAG
CGGATAACAATTATAATAGATTCAATTGTGAGCGGATAACAATTTCACACAGAATTCATTAAAGAGGAGA
AATTAACTATGAAACATCACCATCACCATCACCATAGCGATTACGACATCCCCACTACTGAGAATCTTTA
TTTTCAGGGATCCCCCTCAGACCGGCCTTTCAAGCAGCGGCGGAGCTTCGCCGACCGCTGTAAGGAGGTA
CAGCAGATCCGCGACCAGCACCCCAGCAAAATCCCGGTGATCATCGAGCGCTACAAGGGTGAGAAGCAGC
TGCCCGTCCTGGACAAGACCAAGTTTTTGGTCCCGGACCATGTCAACATGAGCGAGTTGGTCAAGATCAT
CCGGCGCCGCCTGCAGCTGAACCCCACGCAGGCCTTCTTCCTGCTGGTGAACCAGCACAGCATGGTGAGT
GTGTCCACGCCCATCGCGGACATCTACGAGCAGGAGAAAGACGAGGACGGCTTCCTCTATATGGTCTACG
CCTCCCAGGAAACCTTCGGCTTCTGAGCGGCCGCTCGACCTGCAGCCAAGCTTAATTAGCTGAGCTTGGA
CTCCTGTTGATAGATCCAGTAATGACCTCAGAACTCCATCTGGATTTGTTCAGAACGCTCGGTTGCCGCC
GGGCGTTTTTTATTGGTGAGAATCCAAGCTAGCTTGGCGAGATTTTCAGGAGCTAAGGAAGCTAAAATGG
AGAAAAAAATCACTGGATATACCACCGTTGATATATCCCAATGGCATCGTAAAGA
